Addgene plasmid #58689: mV-NcVV-LOV_231
Purpose: Expresses mVenus-fusion protein of NcVV-LOV domain (Neurospora crassa Vivid)
Depositing lab: Harald Janovjak. Publication: Spatio-temporally precise activation of engineered receptor tyrosine kinases by light. Grusch M, Schelch K, Riedler R, Reichhart E, Differ C, Berger W, Ingles-Prieto A, Janovjak H. EMBO J. 2014 Jul 1. pii: e201387695. 10.15252/embj.201387695 PubMed 24986882.
Backbone
  Vector backbone: pcDNA3.1-
  Vector type: Mammalian Expression
Growth in bacteria
  Bacterial resistance: Ampicillin, 100 μg/mL
  Growth temperature: 37°C
  Growth strain: XL10 Gold
  Copy number: Unknown
Gene/Insert
  Gene/Insert name: mV-NcVV-LOV
Terms and licenses: Academic/Nonprofit Terms; Industry Terms: Not Available to Industry
How to cite: mV-NcVV-LOV_231 was a gift from Harald Janovjak (Addgene plasmid # 58689 ; http://n2t.net/addgene:58689 ; RRID:Addgene_58689)
