[The description below was written by a language model from this plasmid's Addgene catalogue record and pLannotate feature annotations shown in this document.]
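Description:
mV-NcVV-LOV_231 is a mammalian expression plasmid built on the pcDNA3.1(-) backbone that encodes a fusion of the yellow fluorescent protein mVenus to the light-oxygen-voltage (LOV) sensing domain of Vivid, a blue-light photoreceptor from the fungus Neurospora crassa. The 6.6 kb plasmid is propagated in E. coli through a high-copy ColE1/pUC-type origin and selected with ampicillin via the β-lactamase gene and its native promoter. An f1 origin is also present, and small annotated fragments of bom, lacI, the lac promoter/operator, ble and an HIV-1 LTR appear to be backbone remnants or short sequence matches rather than functional modules.

Expression of the fusion is driven by the human cytomegalovirus immediate early enhancer and promoter and terminated by the bovine growth hormone polyadenylation signal. A T7 promoter sits just upstream of the coding region, which would permit in vitro transcription. The feature table annotates only the mVenus open reading frame; the roughly 550 nt between its end and the bGH poly(A) signal is unannotated and, given the insert name, presumably holds the Vivid LOV domain fused to the C-terminus of mVenus, although the table does not confirm this or describe any linker. A separate cassette with the SV40 early promoter, the neomycin phosphotransferase gene and the SV40 poly(A) signal allows G418 selection of stably transfected mammalian cells.

The record gives the purpose simply as expressing the mVenus-tagged LOV domain. It comes from work on light-activated engineered receptor tyrosine kinases, so the fluorescent tag plausibly served to monitor expression or behaviour of the isolated LOV domain in cells, but the specific assay is not stated.
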