Features (pLannotate 1.2.2; 20 found; start..end, strand, type, name):
     28..80      -  misc_feature   bom (fragment): basis of mobility region from pBR322
    235..614     +  enhancer       CMV enhancer: human cytomegalovirus immediate early enhancer
    615..818     +  promoter       CMV promoter: human cytomegalovirus (CMV) immediate early promoter
    814..847     +  LTR            5' LTR (truncated) (fragment): truncated 5' long terminal repeat (LTR) from HIV-1
    863..881     +  promoter       T7 promoter: promoter for bacteriophage T7 RNA polymerase
    919..1635    +  CDS            mVenus: mVenus is a basic (constitutively fluorescent) yellow fluorescent protein published in 2006, derived from Aequorea victoria. It is reported to be a rapidly-maturing monomer with moderate acid sensitivity.
   2192..2416    +  polyA_signal   bGH poly(A) signal: bovine growth hormone polyadenylation signal
   2420..2441    +  promoter       SV40 promoter (fragment): SV40 enhancer and early promoter
   2462..2890    +  rep_origin     f1 ori (sequence partly withheld): f1 bacteriophage origin of replication; arrow indicates direction of (+) strand synthesis
   2904..3233    +  promoter       SV40 promoter: SV40 enhancer and early promoter
   3300..4091    +  CDS            neo: KKA2_KLEPN - Also known as kan, nptII. Experimental evidence at protein level: Swiss-Prot protein existence level 1. Resistance to kanamycin, neomycin, paromomycin, ribostamycin, butirosin and gentamicin B. From Klebsiella pneumoniae.
   4115..4273    +  CDS            ble (fragment): BLE_KLEPN - Experimental evidence at protein level: Swiss-Prot protein existence level 1. Binding protein with a strong affinity to the bleomycin family of antibiotics. Binds to CL990; an antimitotic-antibiotic compound. From Klebsiella pneumoniae.
   4268..4389    +  polyA_signal   SV40 poly(A) signal: SV40 polyadenylation signal
   4462..4478    -  protein_bind   lac operator: The lac repressor binds to the lac operator to inhibit transcription in E. coli. This inhibition can be relieved by adding lactose or isopropyl-β-D-thiogalactopyranoside (IPTG). lac repressor encoded by lacI
   4486..4516    -  promoter       lac promoter: promoter for the E. coli lac operon
   4531..4552    -  protein_bind   CAP binding site: CAP binding activates transcription in the presence of cAMP. E. coli catabolite activator protein
   4565..4657    -  CDS            lacI (fragment): lac repressor; lacI; The lac repressor binds to the lac operator to inhibit transcription in E. coli. This inhibition can be relieved by adding lactose or isopropyl-β-D-thiogalactopyranoside (IPTG).
   4840..5425    -  rep_origin     ori: high-copy-number ColE1/pMB1/pBR322/pUC origin of replication
   5596..6456    -  CDS            AmpR: β-lactamase; bla; confers resistance to ampicillin, carbenicillin, and related antibiotics
   6457..6561    -  promoter       AmpR promoter: bla
>Addgene plasmid #58689 | mV-NcVV-LOV_231 | depositor full sequence | sequence record 90695 | mV-NcVV-LOV_231
GACGGATCGGGAGATCTCCCGATCCCCTATGGTGCACTCTCAGTACAATCTGCTCTGATGCCGCATAGTT
AAGCCAGTATCTGCTCCCTGCTTGTGTGTTGGAGGTCGCTGAGTAGTGCGCGAGCAAAATTTAAGCTACA
ACAAGGCAAGGCTTGACCGACAATTGCATGAAGAATCTGCTTAGGGTTAGGCGTTTTGCGCTGCTTCGCG
ATGTACGGGCCAGATATACGCGTTGACATTGATTATTGACTAGTTATTAATAGTAATCAATTACGGGGTC
ATTAGTTCATAGCCCATATATGGAGTTCCGCGTTACATAACTTACGGTAAATGGCCCGCCTGGCTGACCG
CCCAACGACCCCCGCCCATTGACGTCAATAATGACGTATGTTCCCATAGTAACGCCAATAGGGACTTTCC
ATTGACGTCAATGGGTGGAGTATTTACGGTAAACTGCCCACTTGGCAGTACATCAAGTGTATCATATGCC
AAGTACGCCCCCTATTGACGTCAATGACGGTAAATGGCCCGCCTGGCATTATGCCCAGTACATGACCTTA
TGGGACTTTCCTACTTGGCAGTACATCTACGTATTAGTCATCGCTATTACCATGGTGATGCGGTTTTGGC
AGTACATCAATGGGCGTGGATAGCGGTTTGACTCACGGGGATTTCCAAGTCTCCACCCCATTGACGTCAA
TGGGAGTTTGTTTTGGCACCAAAATCAACGGGACTTTCCAAAATGTCGTAACAACTCCGCCCCATTGACG
CAAATGGGCGGTAGGCGTGTACGGTGGGAGGTCTATATAAGCAGAGCTCTCTGGCTAACTAGAGAACCCA
CTGCTTACTGGCTTATCGAAATTAATACGACTCACTATAGGGAGACCCAAGCTGGCTAGCGGCGCCGGTA
CCGGTAGCATGGTGAGCAAGGGCGAGGAGCTGTTCACCGGGGTGGTGCCCATCCTGGTCGAGCTGGACGG
CGACGTAAACGGCCACAAGTTCAGCGTGTCCGGCGAGGGCGAGGGCGATGCCACCTACGGCAAGCTGACC
CTGAAGCTGATCTGCACCACCGGCAAGCTGCCCGTGCCCTGGCCCACCCTCGTGACCACCCTGGGCTACG
GCCTGCAGTGCTTCGCCCGCTACCCCGACCACATGAAGCAGCACGACTTCTTCAAGTCCGCCATGCCCGA
AGGCTACGTCCAGGAGCGCACCATCTTCTTCAAGGACGACGGCAACTACAAGACCCGCGCCGAGGTGAAG
TTCGAGGGCGACACCCTGGTGAACCGCATCGAGCTGAAGGGCATCGACTTCAAGGAGGACGGCAACATCC
TGGGGCACAAGCTGGAGTACAACTACAACAGCCACAACGTCTATATCACCGCCGACAAGCAGAAGAACGG
CATCAAGGCCAACTTCAAGATCCGCCACAACATCGAGGACGGCGGCGTGCAGCTCGCCGACCACTACCAG
CAGAACACCCCCATCGGCGACGGCCCCGTGCTGCTGCCCGACAACCACTACCTGAGCTACCAGTCCAAAC
TGAGCAAAGACCCCAACGAGAAGCGCGATCACATGGTCCTGCTGGAGTTCGTGACCGCCGCCGGGATCAC
TCTCGGCATGGACGAGCTGTACAAGGGCAGTTCAGGATCATCCGGGCACACTCTCTACGCCCCAGGCGGG
TACGATATTATGGGCTGGCTGATCCAGATCATGAACAGGCCCAATCCCCAGGTCGAGCTGGGACCCGTGG
ATACTTCATGTGCACTGATACTGTGCGACCTGAAGCAGAAGGATACACCTATAGTTTACGCTTCAGAAGC
CTTTCTGTACATGACAGGGTATTCTAACGCCGAGGTGCTGGGGAGGAACTGTAGGTTCCTCCAGAGTCCC
GATGGTATGGTGAAACCTAAGAGTACTCGCAAATATGTGGATAGCAATACTATTAACACCATGAGGAAAG
CCATCGACAGAAACGCAGAAGTTCAGGTGGAAGTGGTGAACTTTAAGAAGAACGGCCAGCGGTTCGTGAA
CTTTCTCACAATGATTCCAGTGCGGGACGAAACCGGGGAGTACCGGTACAGCATGGGTTTTCAGTGCGAA
ACCGAACCCGGATAAAAGCTTGATCCGGCTGCTAACAAAGCGGATCCGAGCTCGGTACCAAGCTTAAGTT
TAAACCGCTGATCAGCCTCGACTGTGCCTTCTAGTTGCCAGCCATCTGTTGTTTGCCCCTCCCCCGTGCC
TTCCTTGACCCTGGAAGGTGCCACTCCCACTGTCCTTTCCTAATAAAATGAGGAAATTGCATCGCATTGT
CTGAGTAGGTGTCATTCTATTCTGGGGGGTGGGGTGGGGCAGGACAGCAAGGGGGAGGATTGGGAAGACA
ATAGCAGGCATGCTGGGGATGCGGTGGGCTCTATGGCTTCTGAGGCGGAAAGAACCAGCTGGGGCTCTAG
GGGGTATCCCC
[124 nt withheld, positions 2462-2585]
C
[91 nt withheld, positions 2587-2677]
A
[49 nt withheld, positions 2679-2727]
CCTTTGACGTTGGAGTCCACGTTCTTT
[37 nt withheld, positions 2755-2791]
ACCCTATCTCGGTCTATTCTTTTGATTTATAAGGGATTTTGCCGATTTCGGCCTATTGGTTAAAAAATGA
GCTGATTTAACAAAAATTTAACGCGAATTAATTCTGTGGAATGTGTGTCAGTTAGGGTGTGGAAAGTCCC
CAGGCTCCCCAGCAGGCAGAAGTATGCAAAGCATGCATCTCAATTAGTCAGCAACCAGGTGTGGAAAGTC
CCCAGGCTCCCCAGCAGGCAGAAGTATGCAAAGCATGCATCTCAATTAGTCAGCAACCATAGTCCCGCCC
CTAACTCCGCCCATCCCGCCCCTAACTCCGCCCAGTTCCGCCCATTCTCCGCCCCATGGCTGACTAATTT
TTTTTATTTATGCAGAGGCCGAGGCCGCCTCTGCCTCTGAGCTATTCCAGAAGTAGTGAGGAGGCTTTTT
TGGAGGCCTAGGCTTTTGCAAAAAGCTCCCGGGAGCTTGTATATCCATTTTCGGATCTGATCAAGAGACA
GGATGAGGATCGTTTCGCATGATTGAACAAGATGGATTGCACGCAGGTTCTCCGGCCGCTTGGGTGGAGA
GGCTATTCGGCTATGACTGGGCACAACAGACAATCGGCTGCTCTGATGCCGCCGTGTTCCGGCTGTCAGC
GCAGGGGCGCCCGGTTCTTTTTGTCAAGACCGACCTGTCCGGTGCCCTGAATGAACTGCAGGACGAGGCA
GCGCGGCTATCGTGGCTGGCCACGACGGGCGTTCCTTGCGCAGCTGTGCTCGACGTTGTCACTGAAGCGG
GAAGGGACTGGCTGCTATTGGGCGAAGTGCCGGGGCAGGATCTCCTGTCATCTCACCTTGCTCCTGCCGA
GAAAGTATCCATCATGGCTGATGCAATGCGGCGGCTGCATACGCTTGATCCGGCTACCTGCCCATTCGAC
CACCAAGCGAAACATCGCATCGAGCGAGCACGTACTCGGATGGAAGCCGGTCTTGTCGATCAGGATGATC
TGGACGAAGAGCATCAGGGGCTCGCGCCAGCCGAACTGTTCGCCAGGCTCAAGGCGCGCATGCCCGACGG
CGAGGATCTCGTCGTGACCCATGGCGATGCCTGCTTGCCGAATATCATGGTGGAAAATGGCCGCTTTTCT
GGATTCATCGACTGTGGCCGGCTGGGTGTGGCGGACCGCTATCAGGACATAGCGTTGGCTACCCGTGATA
TTGCTGAAGAGCTTGGCGGCGAATGGGCTGACCGCTTCCTCGTGCTTTACGGTATCGCCGCTCCCGATTC
GCAGCGCATCGCCTTCTATCGCCTTCTTGACGAGTTCTTCTGAGCGGGACTCTGGGGTTCGAAATGACCG
ACCAAGCGACGCCCAACCTGCCATCACGAGATTTCGATTCCACCGCCGCCTTCTATGAAAGGTTGGGCTT
CGGAATCGTTTTCCGGGACGCCGGCTGGATGATCCTCCAGCGCGGGGATCTCATGCTGGAGTTCTTCGCC
CACCCCAACTTGTTTATTGCAGCTTATAATGGTTACAAATAAAGCAATAGCATCACAAATTTCACAAATA
AAGCATTTTTTTCACTGCATTCTAGTTGTGGTTTGTCCAAACTCATCAATGTATCTTATCATGTCTGTAT
ACCGTCGACCTCTAGCTAGAGCTTGGCGTAATCATGGTCATAGCTGTTTCCTGTGTGAAATTGTTATCCG
CTCACAATTCCACACAACATACGAGCCGGAAGCATAAAGTGTAAAGCCTGGGGTGCCTAATGAGTGAGCT
AACTCACATTAATTGCGTTGCGCTCACTGCCCGCTTTCCAGTCGGGAAACCTGTCGTGCCAGCTGCATTA
ATGAATCGGCCAACGCGCGGGGAGAGGCGGTTTGCGTATTGGGCGCTCTTCCGCTTCCTCGCTCACTGAC
TCGCTGCGCTCGGTCGTTCGGCTGCGGCGAGCGGTATCAGCTCACTCAAAGGCGGTAATACGGTTATCCA
CAGAATCAGGGGATAACGCAGGAAAGAACATGTGAGCAAAAGGCCAGCAAAAGGCCAGGAACCGTAAAAA
GGCCGCGTTGCTGGCGTTTTTCCATAGGCTCCGCCCCCCTGACGAGCATCACAAAAATCGACGCTCAAGT
CAGAGGTGGCGAAACCCGACAGGACTATAAAGATACCAGGCGTTTCCCCCTGGAAGCTCCCTCGTGCGCT
CTCCTGTTCCGACCCTGCCGCTTACCGGATACCTGTCCGCCTTTCTCCCTTCGGGAAGCGTGGCGCTTTC
TCATAGCTCACGCTGTAGGTATCTCAGTTCGGTGTAGGTCGTTCGCTCCAAGCTGGGCTGTGTGCACGAA
CCCCCCGTTCAGCCCGACCGCTGCGCCTTATCCGGTAACTATCGTCTTGAGTCCAACCCGGTAAGACACG
ACTTATCGCCACTGGCAGCAGCCACTGGTAACAGGATTAGCAGAGCGAGGTATGTAGGCGGTGCTACAGA
GTTCTTGAAGTGGTGGCCTAACTACGGCTACACTAGAAGAACAGTATTTGGTATCTGCGCTCTGCTGAAG
CCAGTTACCTTCGGAAAAAGAGTTGGTAGCTCTTGATCCGGCAAACAAACCACCGCTGGTAGCGGTTTTT
TTGTTTGCAAGCAGCAGATTACGCGCAGAAAAAAAGGATCTCAAGAAGATCCTTTGATCTTTTCTACGGG
GTCTGACGCTCAGTGGAACGAAAACTCACGTTAAGGGATTTTGGTCATGAGATTATCAAAAAGGATCTTC
ACCTAGATCCTTTTAAATTAAAAATGAAGTTTTAAATCAATCTAAAGTATATATGAGTAAACTTGGTCTG
ACAGTTACCAATGCTTAATCAGTGAGGCACCTATCTCAGCGATCTGTCTATTTCGTTCATCCATAGTTGC
CTGACTCCCCGTCGTGTAGATAACTACGATACGGGAGGGCTTACCATCTGGCCCCAGTGCTGCAATGATA
CCGCGAGACCCACGCTCACCGGCTCCAGATTTATCAGCAATAAACCAGCCAGCCGGAAGGGCCGAGCGCA
GAAGTGGTCCTGCAACTTTATCCGCCTCCATCCAGTCTATTAATTGTTGCCGGGAAGCTAGAGTAAGTAG
TTCGCCAGTTAATAGTTTGCGCAACGTTGTTGCCATTGCTACAGGCATCGTGGTGTCACGCTCGTCGTTT
GGTATGGCTTCATTCAGCTCCGGTTCCCAACGATCAAGGCGAGTTACATGATCCCCCATGTTGTGCAAAA
AAGCGGTTAGCTCCTTCGGTCCTCCGATCGTTGTCAGAAGTAAGTTGGCCGCAGTGTTATCACTCATGGT
TATGGCAGCACTGCATAATTCTCTTACTGTCATGCCATCCGTAAGATGCTTTTCTGTGACTGGTGAGTAC
TCAACCAAGTCATTCTGAGAATAGTGTATGCGGCGACCGAGTTGCTCTTGCCCGGCGTCAATACGGGATA
ATACCGCGCCACATAGCAGAACTTTAAAAGTGCTCATCATTGGAAAACGTTCTTCGGGGCGAAAACTCTC
AAGGATCTTACCGCTGTTGAGATCCAGTTCGATGTAACCCACTCGTGCACCCAACTGATCTTCAGCATCT
TTTACTTTCACCAGCGTTTCTGGGTGAGCAAAAACAGGAAGGCAAAATGCCGCAAAAAAGGGAATAAGGG
CGACACGGAAATGTTGAATACTCATACTCTTCCTTTTTCAATATTATTGAAGCATTTATCAGGGTTATTG
TCTCATGAGCGGATACATATTTGAATGTATTTAGAAAAATAAACAAATAGGGGTTCCGCGCACATTTCCC
CGAAAAGTGCCACCTGACGTC
