>Addgene plasmid #58689 | mV-NcVV-LOV_231 | addgene partial sequence | sequence record 93691 | CMV-F 5'-CGCAAATGGGCGGTAGGCGTG-3'
AGCTCTCTGGCTAACTAGAGAACCCACTGCTTACTGGCTTATCGAAATTAATACGACTCACTATAGGGAG
ACCCAAGCTGGCTAGCGGCGCCGGTACCGGTAGCATGGTGAGCAAGGGCGAGGAGCTGTTCACCGGGGTG
GTGCCCATCCTGGTCGAGCTGGACGGCGACGTAAACGGCCACAAGTTCAGCGTGTCCGGCGAGGGCGAGG
GCGATGCCACCTACGGCAAGCTGACCCTGAAGCTGATCTGCACCACCGGCAAGCTGCCCGTGCCCTGGCC
CACCCTCGTGACCACCCTGGGCTACGGCCTGCAGTGCTTCGCCCGCTACCCCGACCACATGAAGCAGCAC
GACTTCTTCAAGTCCGCCATGCCCGAAGGCTACGTCCAGGAGCGCACCATCTTCTTCAAGGACGACGGCA
ACTACAAGACCCGCGCCGAGGTGAAGTTCGAGGGCGACACCCTGGTGAACCGCATCGAGCTGAAGGGCAT
CGACTTCAAGGAGGACGGCAACATCCTGGGGCACAAGCTGGAGTACAACTACAACAGCCACAACGTCTAT
ATCACCGCCGACAAGCAGAAGAACGGCATCAAGGCCAACTTCAAGATCCGCCACAACATCGAGGACGGCG
GCGTGCAGCTCGCCGACCACTACCAGCAGAACACCCCCATCGGCGACGGCCCCGTGCTGCTGCCCGACAA
CCACTACCTGAGCTACCAGTCCAAACTGAGCAAAGACCCCAACGAGAAGCGCGATCACATGGTCCTGCTG
GAGTTCGTGACCGCCGCCGGGATCACTCTCGGCATGGACGAGCTGTACAAGGGCAGTTCAGGATCATCCG
GGCACACTCTCTACGCCC
