>Addgene plasmid #58689 | mV-NcVV-LOV_231 | addgene partial sequence | sequence record 93702 | BGH-rev 5'-TAGAAGGCACAGTCGAGG-3'
CGAGCTCGGATCCGCTTTGTTAGCAGCCGGATCAAGCTTTTATCCGGGTTCGGTTTCGCACTGAAAACCC
ATGCTGTACCGGTACTCCCCGGTTTCGTCCCGCACTGGAATCATTGTGAGAAAGTTCACGAACCGCTGGC
CGTTCTTCTTAAAGTTCACCACTTCCACCTGAACTTCTGCGTTTCTGTCGATGGCTTTCCTCATGGTGTT
AATAGTATTGCTATCCACATATTTGCGAGTACTCTTAGGTTTCACCATACCATCGGGACTCTGGAGGAAC
CTACAGTTCCTCCCCAGCACCTCGGCGTTAGAATACCCTGTCATGTACAGAAAGGCTTCTGAAGCGTAAA
CTATAGGTGTATCCTTCTGCTTCAGGTCGCACAGTATCAGTGCACATGAAGTATCCACGGGTCCCAGCTC
GACCTGGGGATTGGGCCTGTTCATGATCTGGATCAGCCAGCCCATAATATCGTACCCGCCTGGGGCGTAG
AGAGTGTGCCCGGATGATCCTGAACTGCCCTTGTACAGCTCGTCCATGCCGAGAGTGATCCCGGCGGCGG
TCACGAACTCCAGCAGGACCATGTGATCGCGCTTCTCGTTGGGGTCTTTGCTCAGTTTGGACTGGTAGCT
CAGGTAGTGGTTGTCGGGCAGCAGCACGGGGCCGTCGCCGATGGGGGTGTTCTGCTGGTAGTGGTCGGCG
AGCTGCACGCCGCCGTCCTCGATGTTGTGGCGGATCTTGAAGTTGGCCTTGATGCCGTTCTTCTGCTTGT
CGGCGGTGATATAGACGTTGTGGCTGTTGTAGTTGTACTCCAGCTTGTGCCCCAGGATGTTGCCGTCCTC
CTTGAAGTCGATGCCCTTCAGCTCGATGCGGTTCACCAGGGTGTCGCCCTCGAACTTCACCTCGGCGCGG
GTCTTGTAGTTGCCGTCGTCCTTG
